>Addgene plasmid #248567 | pHAGE-KNL1-rvsf_aaaa-dCas9 | addgene full sequence | sequence record 498339 | Addgene NGS Result
TGGAAGGGCTAATTCACTCCCAAAGAAGACAAGATATCCTTGATCTGTGGATCTACCACACACAAGGCTA
CTTCCCTGATTAGCAGAACTACACACCAGGGCCAGGGGTCAGATATCCACTGACCTTTGGATGGTGCTAC
AAGCTAGTACCAGTTGAGCCAGATAAGGTAGAAGAGGCCAATAAAGGAGAGAACACCAGCTTGTTACACC
CTGTGAGCCTGCATGGGATGGATGACCCGGAGAGAGAAGTGTTAGAGTGGAGGTTTGACAGCCGCCTAGC
ATTTCATCACGTGGCCCGAGAGCTGCATCCGGAGTACTTCAAGAACTGCTGATATCGAGCTTGCTACAAG
GGACTTTCCGCTGGGGACTTTCCAGGGAGGCGTGGCCTGGGCGGGACTGGGGAGTGGCGAGCCCTCAGAT
CCTGCATATAAGCAGCTGCTTTTTGCCTGTACTGGGTCTCTCTGGTTAGACCAGATCTGAGCCTGGGAGC
TCTCTGGCTAACTAGGGAACCCACTGCTTAAGCCTCAATAAAGCTTGCCTTGAGTGCTTCAAGTAGTGTG
TGCCCGTCTGTTGTGTGACTCTGGTAACTAGAGATCCCTCAGACCCTTTTAGTCAGTGTGGAAAATCTCT
AGCAGTGGCGCCCGAACAGGGACTTGAAAGCGAAAGGGAAACCAGAGGAGCTCTCTCGACGCAGGACTCG
GCTTGCTGAAGCGCGCACGGCAAGAGGCGAGGGGCGGCGACTGGTGAGTACGCCAAAAATTTTGACTAGC
GGAGGCTAGAAGGAGAGAGATGGGTGCGAGAGCGTCAGTATTAAGCGGGGGAGAATTAGATCGCGATGGG
AAAAAATTCGGTTAAGGCCAGGGGGAAAGAAAAAATATAAATTAAAACATATAGTATGGGCAAGCAGGGA
GCTAGAACGATTCGCAGTTAATCCTGGCCTGTTAGAAACATCAGAAGGCTGTAGACAAATACTGGGACAG
CTACAACCATCCCTTCAGACAGGATCAGAAGAACTTAGATCATTATATAATACAGTAGCAACCCTCTATT
GTGTGCATCAAAGGATAGAGATAAAAGACACCAAGGAAGCTTTAGACAAGATAGAGGAAGAGCAAAACAA
AAGTAAGACCACCGCACAGCAAGCGGCCGGCCGCTGATCTTCAGACCTGGAGGAGGAGATATGAGGGACA
ATTGGAGAAGTGAATTATATAAATATAAAGTAGTAAAAATTGAACCATTAGGAGTAGCACCCACCAAGGC
AAAGAGAAGAGTGGTGCAGAGAGAAAAAAGAGCAGTGGGAATAGGAGCTTTGTTCCTTGGGTTCTTGGGA
GCAGCAGGAAGCACTATGGGCGCAGCGTCAATGACGCTGACGGTACAGGCCAGACAATTATTGTCTGGTA
TAGTGCAGCAGCAGAACAATTTGCTGAGGGCTATTGAGGCGCAACAGCATCTGTTGCAACTCACAGTCTG
GGGCATCAAGCAGCTCCAGGCAAGAATCCTGGCTGTGGAAAGATACCTAAAGGATCAACAGCTCCTGGGG
ATTTGGGGTTGCTCTGGAAAACTCATTTGCACCACTGCTGTGCCTTGGAATGCTAGTTGGAGTAATAAAT
CTCTGGAACAGATTTGGAATCACACGACCTGGATGGAGTGGGACAGAGAAATTAACAATTACACAAGCTT
AATACACTCCTTAATTGAAGAATCGCAAAACCAGCAAGAAAAGAATGAACAAGAATTATTGGAATTAGAT
AAATGGGCAAGTTTGTGGAATTGGTTTAACATAACAAATTGGCTGTGGTATATAAAATTATTCATAATGA
TAGTAGGAGGCTTGGTAGGTTTAAGAATAGTTTTTGCTGTACTTTCTATAGTGAATAGAGTTAGGCAGGG
ATATTCACCATTATCGTTTCAGACCCACCTCCCAACCCCGAGGGGACCCGACAGGCCCGAAGGAATAGAA
GAAGAAGGTGGAGAGAGAGACAGAGACAGATCCATTCGATTAGTGAACGGATCTCGACGGTATCGCCGAA
TTCACAAATGGCAGTATTCATCCACAATTTTAAAAGAAAAGGGGGGATTGGGGGGTACAGTGCAGGGGAA
AGAATAGTAGACATAATAGCAACAGACATACAAACTAAAGAATTACAAAAACAAATTACAAAAATTCAAA
ATTTTCGGGTTTATTACAGGGACAGCAGAGATCCAGTTTGGACTAGGCTAGCCATGCATGTCGTTACATA
ACTTACGGTAAATGGCCCGCCTGGCTGACCGCCCAACGACCCCCGCCCATTGACGTCAATAATGACGTAT
GTTCCCATAGTAACGCCAATAGGGACTTTCCATTGACGTCAATGGGTGGAGTATTTACGGTAAACTGCCC
ACTTGGCAGTACATCAAGTGTATCATATGCCAAGTACGCCCCCTATTGACGTCAATGACGGTAAATGGCC
CGCCTGGCATTATGCCCAGTACATGACCTTATGGGACTTTCCTACTTGGCAGTACATCTACGTATTAGTC
ATCGCTATTACCATGGTGATGCGGTTTTGGCAGTACATCAATGGGCGTGGATAGCGGTTTGACTCACGGG
GATTTCCAAGTCTCCACCCCATTGACGTCAATGGGAGTTTGTTTTGGCACCAAAATCAACGGGACTTTCC
AAAATGTCGTAACAACTCCGCCCCATTGACGCAAATGGGCGGTAGGCGTGTACGGTGGGAGGTCTATATA
AGCAGAGCTCTCCCTATCAGTGATAGAGATCTCCCTATCAGTGATAGAGATCGTCGACGAGCTCGTTTAG
TGAACCGTCAGATCGCCTGGAGACGCCATCCACGCTGTTTTGACCTCCATAGAAGACACCGGGACCGATC
CAGCCTCCGGACTCTAGAGGATCCCTACCGGTGATATCCTCGAGCCCATCAACAAGTTTGTACAAAAAAG
CAGGCTCCGCGGCCGCCCCCTTCACCCTCGAATGGATGGGGTGTCTTCAGAGGCTAATGAAGAAAATGAC
AATATAGAGAGACCTGTTAGAAGACGGCATTCTTCAATATTGAAACCCCCAAGGAGTCCTCTTCAGGACC
TCAGAGGTGGGAATGAAACAGTTCAAGAGTCAAACGCGTTAAGGAATAAGAAAAACTCTCGTGCAGCCGC
CGCTGCAGATACTATAAAGGTATTCCAGACGGAGTCTCATATGAAAATAGTGAGAAAGTCAGAAATGGAA
GAAACAGAAGGCGGTTCCGGCGGAGGGTCGGACAAGAAGTACAGCATCGGCCTGGCCATCGGCACCAACT
CTGTGGGCTGGGCCGTGATCACCGACGAGTACAAGGTGCCCAGCAAGAAATTCAAGGTGCTGGGCAACAC
CGACCGGCACAGCATCAAGAAGAACCTGATCGGCGCCCTGCTGTTCGACAGCGGAGAAACAGCCGAGGCC
ACCCGGCTGAAGAGAACCGCCAGAAGAAGATACACCAGACGGAAGAACCGGATCTGCTATCTGCAAGAGA
TCTTCAGCAACGAGATGGCCAAGGTGGACGACAGCTTCTTCCACAGACTGGAAGAGTCCTTCCTGGTGGA
AGAGGATAAGAAGCACGAGCGGCACCCCATCTTCGGCAACATCGTGGACGAGGTGGCCTACCACGAGAAG
TACCCCACCATCTACCACCTGAGAAAGAAACTGGTGGACAGCACCGACAAGGCCGACCTGCGGCTGATCT
ATCTGGCCCTGGCCCACATGATCAAGTTCCGGGGCCACTTCCTGATCGAGGGCGACCTGAACCCCGACAA
CAGCGACGTGGACAAGCTGTTCATCCAGCTGGTGCAGACCTACAACCAGCTGTTCGAGGAAAACCCCATC
AACGCCAGCGGCGTGGACGCCAAGGCCATCCTGTCTGCCAGACTGAGCAAGAGCAGACGGCTGGAAAATC
TGATCGCCCAGCTGCCCGGCGAGAAGAAGAATGGCCTGTTCGGCAACCTGATTGCCCTGAGCCTGGGCCT
GACCCCCAACTTCAAGAGCAACTTCGACCTGGCCGAGGATGCCAAACTGCAGCTGAGCAAGGACACCTAC
GACGACGACCTGGACAACCTGCTGGCCCAGATCGGCGACCAGTACGCCGACCTGTTTCTGGCCGCCAAGA
ACCTGTCCGACGCCATACTGCTGAGCGACATCCTGAGAGTGAACACCGAGATCACCAAGGCCCCCCTGAG
CGCCTCTATGATCAAGAGATACGACGAGCACCACCAGGACCTGACCCTGCTGAAAGCTCTCGTGCGGCAG
CAGCTGCCTGAGAAGTACAAAGAGATTTTCTTCGACCAGAGCAAGAACGGCTACGCCGGCTACATCGATG
GCGGAGCCAGCCAGGAAGAGTTCTACAAGTTCATCAAGCCCATCCTGGAAAAGATGGACGGCACCGAGGA
ACTGCTCGTGAAGCTGAACAGAGAGGACCTGCTGCGGCAGCAGCGGACCTTCGACAACGGCAGCATCCCC
CACCAGATCCACCTGGGAGAGCTGCACGCCATTCTGCGGCGGCAGGAAGATTTTTACCCATTCCTGAAGG
ACAACCGGGAAAAGATCGAGAAGATCCTGACCTTCCGCATCCCCTACTACGTGGGCCCTCTGGCCAGGGG
AAACAGCAGATTCGCCTGGATGACCAGAAAGAGCGAGGAAACCATCACCCCCTGGAACTTCGAGGAAGTG
GTGGACAAGGGCGCCAGCGCCCAGAGCTTCATCGAGCGGATGACCAACTTCGATAAGAACCTGCCCAACG
AGAAGGTGCTGCCCAAGCACAGCCTGCTGTACGAGTACTTCACCGTGTACAACGAGCTGACCAAAGTGAA
ATACGTGACCGAGGGAATGAGAAAGCCCGCCTTCCTGAGCGGCGAGCAGAAAAAAGCCATCGTGGACCTG
CTGTTCAAGACCAACCGGAAAGTGACCGTGAAGCAGCTGAAAGAGGACTACTTCAAGAAAATCGAGTGCT
TCGACTCCGTGGAAATCTCCGGCGTGGAAGATCGGTTCAACGCCTCCCTGGGCACATACCACGATCTGCT
GAAAATTATCAAGGACAAGGACTTCCTGGACAATGAGGAAAACGAGGACATTCTGGAAGATATCGTGCTG
ACCCTGACACTGTTTGAGGACAGAGAGATGATCGAGGAACGGCTGAAAACCTATGCCCACCTGTTCGACG
ACAAAGTGATGAAGCAGCTGAAGCGGCGGAGATACACCGGCTGGGGCAGGCTGAGCCGGAAGCTGATCAA
CGGCATCCGGGACAAGCAGTCCGGCAAGACAATCCTGGATTTCCTGAAGTCCGACGGCTTCGCCAACAGA
AACTTCATGCAGCTGATCCACGACGACAGCCTGACCTTTAAAGAGGACATCCAGAAAGCCCAGGTGTCCG
GCCAGGGCGATAGCCTGCACGAGCACATTGCCAATCTGGCCGGCAGCCCCGCCATTAAGAAGGGCATCCT
GCAGACAGTGAAGGTGGTGGACGAGCTCGTGAAAGTGATGGGCCGGCACAAGCCCGAGAACATCGTGATC
GAAATGGCCAGAGAGAACCAGACCACCCAGAAGGGACAGAAGAACAGCCGCGAGAGAATGAAGCGGATCG
AAGAGGGCATCAAAGAGCTGGGCAGCCAGATCCTGAAAGAACACCCCGTGGAAAACACCCAGCTGCAGAA
CGAGAAGCTGTACCTGTACTACCTGCAGAATGGGCGGGATATGTACGTGGACCAGGAACTGGACATCAAC
CGGCTGTCCGACTACGATGTGGACGCTATCGTGCCTCAGAGCTTTCTGAAGGACGACTCCATCGATAACA
AAGTGCTGACTCGGAGCGACAAGAACCGGGGCAAGAGCGACAACGTGCCCTCCGAAGAGGTCGTGAAGAA
GATGAAGAACTACTGGCGCCAGCTGCTGAATGCCAAGCTGATTACCCAGAGGAAGTTCGACAATCTGACC
AAGGCCGAGAGAGGCGGCCTGAGCGAACTGGATAAGGCCGGCTTCATCAAGAGACAGCTGGTGGAAACCC
GGCAGATCACAAAGCACGTGGCACAGATCCTGGACTCCCGGATGAACACTAAGTACGACGAGAACGACAA
ACTGATCCGGGAAGTGAAAGTGATCACCCTGAAGTCCAAGCTGGTGTCCGATTTCCGGAAGGATTTCCAG
TTTTACAAAGTGCGCGAGATCAACAACTACCACCACGCCCACGACGCCTACCTGAACGCCGTCGTGGGAA
CCGCCCTGATCAAAAAGTACCCTAAGCTGGAAAGCGAGTTCGTGTACGGCGACTACAAGGTGTACGACGT
GCGGAAGATGATCGCCAAGAGCGAGCAGGAAATCGGCAAGGCTACCGCCAAGTACTTCTTCTACAGCAAC
ATCATGAACTTTTTCAAGACCGAGATTACCCTGGCCAACGGCGAGATCCGGAAGCGGCCTCTGATCGAGA
CAAACGGCGAAACAGGCGAGATCGTGTGGGATAAGGGCCGGGACTTTGCCACCGTGCGGAAAGTGCTGTC
TATGCCCCAAGTGAATATCGTGAAAAAGACCGAGGTGCAGACAGGCGGCTTCAGCAAAGAGTCTATCCTG
CCCAAGAGGAACAGCGACAAGCTGATCGCCAGAAAGAAGGACTGGGACCCTAAGAAGTACGGCGGCTTCG
ACAGCCCCACCGTGGCCTATTCTGTGCTGGTGGTGGCCAAAGTGGAAAAGGGCAAGTCCAAGAAACTGAA
GAGTGTGAAAGAGCTGCTGGGGATCACCATCATGGAAAGAAGCAGCTTCGAGAAGAATCCCATCGACTTT
CTGGAAGCCAAGGGCTACAAAGAAGTGAAAAAGGACCTGATCATCAAGCTGCCTAAGTACTCCCTGTTCG
AGCTGGAAAACGGCCGGAAGAGAATGCTGGCCTCTGCCGGCGAACTGCAGAAGGGAAACGAACTGGCCCT
GCCCTCCAAATATGTGAACTTCCTGTACCTGGCCAGCCACTATGAGAAGCTGAAGGGCTCCCCCGAGGAT
AATGAGCAGAAACAGCTGTTTGTGGAACAGCACAAACACTACCTGGACGAGATCATCGAGCAGATCAGCG
AGTTCTCCAAGAGAGTGATCCTGGCCGACGCTAATCTGGACAAGGTGCTGAGCGCCTACAACAAGCACAG
AGACAAGCCTATCAGAGAGCAGGCCGAGAATATCATCCACCTGTTTACCCTGACCAATCTGGGAGCCCCT
GCCGCCTTCAAGTACTTTGACACCACCATCGACCGGAAGAGGTACACCAGCACCAAAGAGGTGCTGGACG
CCACCCTGATCCACCAGAGCATCACCGGCCTGTACGAGACACGGATCGACCTGTCTCAGCTGGGAGGCGA
CGCCTATCCCTATGACGTGCCCGATTATGCCAGCCTGGGCAGCGGCTCCCCCAAGAAAAAACGCAAGGTG
GAAGATCCTAAGAAAAAGCGGAAAGTGGACGGCATTGGTAGTGGGAGCAACGGCAGCAGCGGATCCTGAA
AGGGTGGGCGCGCCGACCCAGCTTTCTTGTACAAAGTGGTTTGCGCATAGCTAGGTAGCCTAGAGGGCCC
GCGGTTCGAATACCCATACGACGTCCCAGACTACGCTTAGTAATGATTAATTAAACTAGAAATTCTACCG
GGTAGGGGAGGCGCTTTTCCCAAGGCAGTCTGGAGCATGCGCTTTAGCAGCCCCGCTGGGCACTTGGCGC
TACACAAGTGGCCTCTGGCCTCGCACACATTCCACATCCACCGGTAGGCGCCAACCGGCTCCGTTCTTTG
GTGGCCCCTTCGCGCCACCTTCTACTCCTCCCCTAGTCAGGAAGTTCCCCCCCGCCCCGCAGCTCGCGTC
GTGCAGGACGTGACAAATGGAAGTAGCACGTCTCACTAGTCTCGTGCAGATGGACAGCACCGCTGAGCAA
TGGAAGCGGGTAGGCCTTTGGGGCAGCGGCCAATAGCAGCTTTGCTCCTTCGCTTTCTGGGCTCAGAGGC
TGGGAAGGGGTGGGTCCGGGGGCGGGCTCAGGGGCGGGCTCAGGGGCGGGGCGGGCGCCCGAAGGTCCTC
CGGAGGCCCGGCATTCTGCACGCTTCAAAAGCGCACGTCTGCCGCGCTGTTCTCCTCTTCCTCATCTCCG
GGCCTTTCGACCTGCAGCCCAAGCTTACCATGGCCAAGCCTTTGTCTCAAGAAGAATCCACCCTCATTGA
AAGAGCAACGGCTACAATCAACAGCATCCCCATCTCTGAAGACTACAGCGTCGCCAGCGCAGCTCTCTCT
AGCGACGGCCGCATCTTCACTGGTGTCAATGTATATCATTTTACTGGGGGACCTTGTGCAGAACTCGTGG
TGCTGGGCACTGCTGCTGCTGCGGCAGCTGGCAACCTGACTTGTATCGTCGCGATCGGAAATGAGAACAG
GGGCATCTTGAGCCCCTGCGGACGGTGCCGACAGGTGCTTCTCGATCTGCATCCTGGGATCAAAGCCATA
GTGAAGGACAGTGATGGACAGCCGACGGCAGTTGGGATTCGTGAATTGCTGCCCTCTGGTTATGTGTGGG
AGGGCTAACGCCCGCCCCACGACCCGCAGCGCCCGACCGAAAGGAGCGCACGACCCCATGCATCGATAGA
TCCTAATCAACCTCTGGATTACAAAATTTGTGAAAGATTGACTGGTATTCTTAACTATGTTGCTCCTTTT
ACGCTATGTGGATACGCTGCTTTAATGCCTTTGTATCATGCTATTGCTTCCCGTATGGCTTTCATTTTCT
CCTCCTTGTATAAATCCTGGTTGCTGTCTCTTTATGAGGAGTTGTGGCCCGTTGTCAGGCAACGTGGCGT
GGTGTGCACTGTGTTTGCTGACGCAACCCCCACTGGTTGGGGCATTGCCACCACCTGTCAGCTCCTTTCC
GGGACTTTCGCTTTCCCCCTCCCTATTGCCACGGCGGAACTCATCGCCGCCTGCCTTGCCCGCTGCTGGA
CAGGGGCTCGGCTGTTGGGCACTGACAATTCCGTGGTGTTGTCGGGGAAATCATCGTCCTTTCCTTGGCT
GCTCGCCTGTGTTGCCACCTGGATTCTGCGCGGGACGTCCTTCTGCTACGTCCCTTCGGCCCTCAATCCA
GCGGACCTTCCTTCCCGCGGCCTGCTGCCGGCTCTGCGGCCTCTTCCGCGTCTTCGCCTTCGCCCTCAGA
CGAGTCGGATCTCCCTTTGGGCCGCCTCCCCGCCTGAGATCCTTTAAGACCAATGACTTACAAGGCAGCT
GTAGATCTTAGCCACTTTTTAAAAGAAAAGGGGGGACTGGAAGGGCTAATTCACTCCCAACGAAGACAAG
ATCTGCTTTTTGCTTGTACTGGGTCTCTCTGGTTAGACCAGATCTGAGCCTGGGAGCTCTCTGGCTAACT
AGGGAACCCACTGCTTAAGCCTCAATAAAGCTTGCCTTGAGTGCTTCAAGTAGTGTGTGCCCGTCTGTTG
TGTGACTCTGGTAACTAGAGATCCCTCAGACCCTTTTAGTCAGTGTGGAAAATCTCTAGCAGTAGTAGTT
CATGTCATCTTATTATTCAGTATTTATAACTTGCAAAGAAATGAATATCAGAGAGTGAGAGGCCCGGGTT
AATTAAGGAAAGGGCTAGATCATTCTTGAAGACGAAAGGGCCTCGTGATACGCCTATTTTTATAGGTTAA
TGTCATGATAATAATGGTTTCTTAGACGTCAGGTGGCACTTTTCGGGGAAATGTGCGCGGAACCCCTATT
TGTTTATTTTTCTAAATACATTCAAATATGTATCCGCTCATGAGACAATAACCCTGATAAATGCTTCAAT
AATATTGAAAAAGGAAGAGTATGAGTATTCAACATTTCCGTGTCGCCCTTATTCCCTTTTTTGCGGCATT
TTGCCTTCCTGTTTTTGCTCACCCAGAAACGCTGGTGAAAGTAAAAGATGCTGAAGATCAGTTGGGTGCA
CGAGTGGGTTACATCGAACTGGATCTCAACAGCGGTAAGATCCTTGAGAGTTTTCGCCCCGAAGAACGTT
TTCCAATGATGAGCACTTTTAAAGTTCTGCTATGTGGCGCGGTATTATCCCGTGTTGACGCCGGGCAAGA
GCAACTCGGTCGCCGCATACACTATTCTCAGAATGACTTGGTTGAGTACTCACCAGTCACAGAAAAGCAT
CTTACGGATGGCATGACAGTAAGAGAATTATGCAGTGCTGCCATAACCATGAGTGATAACACTGCGGCCA
ACTTACTTCTGACAACGATCGGAGGACCGAAGGAGCTAACCGCTTTTTTGCACAACATGGGGGATCATGT
AACTCGCCTTGATCGTTGGGAACCGGAGCTGAATGAAGCCATACCAAACGACGAGCGTGACACCACGATG
CCTGTAGCAATGGCAACAACGTTGCGCAAACTATTAACTGGCGAACTACTTACTCTAGCTTCCCGGCAAC
AATTAATAGACTGGATGGAGGCGGATAAAGTTGCAGGACCACTTCTGCGCTCGGCCCTTCCGGCTGGCTG
GTTTATTGCTGATAAATCTGGAGCCGGTGAGCGTGGGTCTCGCGGTATCATTGCAGCACTGGGGCCAGAT
GGTAAGCCCTCCCGTATCGTAGTTATCTACACGACGGGGAGTCAGGCAACTATGGATGAACGAAATAGAC
AGATCGCTGAGATAGGTGCCTCACTGATTAAGCATTGGTAACTGTCAGACCAAGTTTACTCATATATACT
TTAGATTGATTTAAAACTTCATTTTTAATTTAAAAGGATCTAGGTGAAGATCCTTTTTGATAATCTCATG
ACCAAAATCCCTTAACGTGAGTTTTCGTTCCACTGAGCGTCAGACCCCGTAGAAAAGATCAAAGGATCTT
CTTGAGATCCTTTTTTTCTGCGCGTAATCTGCTGCTTGCAAACAAAAAAACCACCGCTACCAGCGGTGGT
TTGTTTGCCGGATCAAGAGCTACCAACTCTTTTTCCGAAGGTAACTGGCTTCAGCAGAGCGCAGATACCA
AATACTGTTCTTCTAGTGTAGCCGTAGTTAGGCCACCACTTCAAGAACTCTGTAGCACCGCCTACATACC
TCGCTCTGCTAATCCTGTTACCAGTGGCTGCTGCCAGTGGCGATAAGTCGTGTCTTACCGGGTTGGACTC
AAGACGATAGTTACCGGATAAGGCGCAGCGGTCGGGCTGAACGGGGGGTTCGTGCACACAGCCCAGCTTG
GAGCGAACGACCTACACCGAACTGAGATACCTACAGCGTGAGCTATGAGAAAGCGCCACGCTTCCCGAAG
GGAGAAAGGCGGACAGGTATCCGGTAAGCGGCAGGGTCGGAACAGGAGAGCGCACGAGGGAGCTTCCAGG
GGGAAACGCCTGGTATCTTTATAGTCCTGTCGGGTTTCGCCACCTCTGACTTGAGCGTCGATTTTTGTGA
TGCTCGTCAGGGGGGCGGAGCCTATGGAAAAACGCCAGCAACGCGGCCTTTTTACGGTTCCTGGCCTTTT
GCTGGCCTTTTGCTCACATGTTCTTTCCTGCGTTATCCCCTGATTCTGTGGATAACCGTATTACCGCCTT
TGAGTGAGCTGATACCGCTCGCCGCAGCCGAACGACCGAGCGCAGCGAGTCAGTGAGCGAGGAAGCGGAA
GAGCGCCCAATACGCAAACCGCCTCTCCCCGCGCGTTGGCCGATTCATTAATGCAGCAAGCTCATGGCTG
ACTAATTTTTTTTATTTATGCAGAGGCCGAGGCCGCCTCGGCCTCTGAGCTATTCCAGAAGTAGTGAGGA
GGCTTTTTTGGAGGCCTAGGCTTTTGCAAAAAGCTCCCCGTGGCACGACAGGTTTCCCGACTGGAAAGCG
GGCAGTGAGCGCAACGCAATTAATGTGAGTTAGCTCACTCATTAGGCACCCCAGGCTTTACACTTTATGC
TTCCGGCTCGTATGTTGTGTGGAATTGTGAGCGGATAACAATTTCACACAGGAAACAGCTATGACATGAT
TACGAATTTCACAAATAAAGCATTTTTTTCACTGCATTCTAGTTGTGGTTTGTCCAAACTCATCAATGTA
TCTTATCATGTCTGGATCAACTGGATAACTCAAGCTAACCAAAATCATCCCAAACTTCCCACCCCATACC
CTATTACCACTGCCAATTACCTGTGGTTTCATTTACTCTAAACCTGTGATTCCTCTGAATTATTTTCATT
TTAAAGAAATTGTATTTGTTAAATATGTACTACAAACTTAGTAGT
Features (pLannotate 1.2.2; 31 found; start..end, strand, type, name):
    377..634     +  LTR            5' LTR (truncated): truncated 5' long terminal repeat (LTR) from HIV-1
    681..806     +  misc_feature   HIV-1 Ψ: packaging signal of human immunodeficiency virus type 1
    790..1128    +  CDS            HIV-1 gag (fragment): gag protein from human immunodeficiency virus 1; gag
   1303..1536    +  misc_feature   RRE: The Rev response element (RRE) of HIV-1 allows for Rev-dependent mRNA export from the nucleus to the cytoplasm.
   1913..2013    +  CDS            Rev (fragment): human immunodeficiency virus 1 (HIV-1) Rev protein; rev; enhances nuclear export of unspliced and incompletely spliced viral mRNAs
   2058..2175    +  misc_feature   cPPT/CTS: central polypurine tract and central termination sequence of HIV-1
   2232..2535    +  enhancer       CMV enhancer: human cytomegalovirus immediate early enhancer
   2536..2739    +  promoter       CMV promoter: human cytomegalovirus (CMV) immediate early promoter
   2741..2760    +  promoter       PLtetO-1 promoter (fragment): modified phage lambda PL promoter with tet operator sites (Lutz and Bujard, 1997)
   2762..2781    +  promoter       PLtetO-1 promoter (fragment): modified phage lambda PL promoter with tet operator sites (Lutz and Bujard, 1997)
   2789..2822    +  promoter       TRE3GV promoter (fragment): 3rd-generation Tet-responsive promoter that can be activated by binding of Tet-On® 3G, optimized for retroviral and lentiviral vectors
   2922..2946    +  protein_bind   attB1: mutant version of attB; recombination site for the Gateway® BP reaction BP Clonase™
   2972..3217    +  CDS            Knl1 (fragment): KNL1_MOUSE - Also known as Casc5. Experimental evidence at protein level: Swiss-Prot protein existence level 1. Performs two crucial functions during mitosis: it is essential for spindle-assembly checkpoint signaling and for correct chromosome alignment. Directly links spindle checkpoint proteins BUB1 and BUB1B to kinetochores. Part of the MIS12 complex, which may be fundamental for kinetochore formation and proper chromosome segregation during mitosis. Acts in coordination with CENPK to recruit the NDC80 complex to the outer kinetochore (By similarity). From Mus musculus (Mouse).
   3250..7351    +  CDS            Cas9 (fragment): Cas9 (Csn1) endonuclease from the Streptococcus pyogenes Type II CRISPR/Cas system generates RNA-guided double strand breaks in DNA
   7506..7530    -  protein_bind   attB2: mutant version of attB; recombination site for the Gateway® BP reaction BP Clonase™
   7630..8129    +  promoter       PGK promoter: mouse phosphoglycerate kinase 1 promoter
   8150..8548    +  CDS            BSD: blasticidin S deaminase; Aspergillus terreus BSD; confers resistance to blasticidin
   8615..9203    +  misc_feature   WPRE: woodchuck hepatitis virus posttranscriptional regulatory element
   9211..9276    +  CDS            nef (fragment): NEF_HV1Z2 - Experimental evidence at protein level: Swiss-Prot protein existence level 1. Extracellular Nef protein targets CD4(+) T-lymphocytes for apoptosis by interacting with CXCR4 surface receptors. From Human immunodeficiency virus type 1 group M subtype D (isolate Z2/CDC-Z34) (HIV-1).
   9278..9511    +  LTR            3' LTR (ΔU3): self-inactivating 3' long terminal repeat (LTR) from HIV-1
   9716..9820    +  promoter       AmpR promoter: bla
   9821..10681   +  CDS            AmpR: β-lactamase; bla; confers resistance to ampicillin, carbenicillin, and related antibiotics
  10852..11440   +  rep_origin     ori: high-copy-number ColE1/pMB1/pBR322/pUC origin of replication
  11623..11677   +  CDS            lacI (fragment): lac repressor; lacI; The lac repressor binds to the lac operator to inhibit transcription in E. coli. This inhibition can be relieved by adding lactose or isopropyl-β-D-thiogalactopyranoside (IPTG).
  11683..11776   +  rep_origin     SV40 ori (fragment): SV40 origin of replication
  11801..11838   +  CDS            lacI (fragment): lac repressor; lacI; The lac repressor binds to the lac operator to inhibit transcription in E. coli. This inhibition can be relieved by adding lactose or isopropyl-β-D-thiogalactopyranoside (IPTG).
  11851..11872   +  protein_bind   CAP binding site: CAP binding activates transcription in the presence of cAMP. E. coli catabolite activator protein
  11887..11917   +  promoter       lac promoter: promoter for the E. coli lac operon
  11921..11943   +  protein_bind   lac operator (fragment): The lac repressor binds to the lac operator to inhibit transcription in E. coli. This inhibition can be relieved by adding lactose or isopropyl-β-D-thiogalactopyranoside (IPTG). lac repressor encoded by lacI
  11975..12058   +  polyA_signal   SV40 poly(A) signal (fragment): SV40 polyadenylation signal
  12225..329     +  CDS            nef (fragment) (across the origin): NEF_HV1BR - Experimental evidence at protein level: Swiss-Prot protein existence level 1. Extracellular Nef protein targets CD4(+) T-lymphocytes for apoptosis by interacting with CXCR4 surface receptors (PubMed:14990729). From Human immunodeficiency virus type 1 group M subtype B (isolate BRU/LAI) (HIV-1).
