[The description below was written by a language model from this plasmid's Addgene catalogue record and pLannotate feature annotations shown in this document.]
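Description:
pHAGE-KNL1-rvsf_aaaa-dCas9 is a 12.2 kb HIV-1-based lentiviral expression plasmid built on the pHAGE-TREx-DEST Gateway destination backbone and listed for mammalian expression and CRISPR applications. The feature table shows the usual lentiviral transfer elements: a truncated 5' LTR, the Ψ packaging signal with a gag fragment, the RRE for Rev-dependent export, the cPPT/CTS, a WPRE to boost transcript expression, and a self-inactivating ΔU3 3' LTR. In bacteria it is maintained through a high-copy ColE1/pUC-type origin and ampicillin resistance. In transduced mammalian cells, a mouse PGK promoter driving blasticidin S deaminase allows blasticidin selection.

The payload sits between attB1 and attB2 sites left by Gateway recombination. It is driven by the CMV enhancer/promoter followed by two tet operator sites (CMV/TetO2). In this arrangement expression is repressed where Tet repressor is present and induced by tetracycline or doxycycline. The open reading frame fuses a short N-terminal fragment of the human kinetochore protein KNL1 to Streptococcus pyogenes Cas9. The annotation tool matched the KNL1 fragment to its mouse orthologue, but the record gives the species as human. The Cas9 carries D10A and H840A, making it nuclease-dead, and the fusion has HA and 2xNLS tags at the C terminus. The KNL1 portion has its RVSF motif at residues 58–61 changed to AAAA, and the record calls this version KNL1(Mut)-dCas9.

The construct belongs to the KaryoCreate system, in which dCas9 fusions are directed to human centromeres to study chromosome-specific aneuploidy. The guide RNAs are not encoded on this plasmid and must be supplied separately.
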