Addgene plasmid #248567: pHAGE-KNL1-rvsf_aaaa-dCas9
Purpose: A CRISPR-based technology to study chromosome-specific aneuploidy by targeting human centromeres
Depositing lab: Teresa Davoli. Depositing organization: NYU Grossman School of Medicine. Publication: KaryoCreate: A CRISPR-based technology to study chromosome-specific aneuploidy by targeting human centromeres. Bosco N, Goldberg A, Zhao X, Mays JC, Cheng P, Johnson AF, Bianchi JJ, Toscani C, Di Tommaso E, Katsnelson L, Annuar D, Mei S, Faitelson RE, Pesselev IY, Mohamed KS, Mermerian A, Camacho-Hernandez EM, Gionco CA, Manikas J, Tseng YS, Sun Z, Fani S, Keegan S, Lippman SM, Fenyo D, Giunta S, Santaguida S, Davoli T. Cell. 2023 Apr 27;186(9):1985-2001.e19. doi: 10.1016/j.cell.2023.03.029. Epub 2023 Apr 18. PubMed 37075754.
Backbone
  Vector backbone: pHAGE-TREx-DEST
  Vector type: Mammalian Expression, CRISPR
Growth in bacteria
  Bacterial resistance: Ampicillin, 100 μg/mL
  Growth temperature: 30°C
  Growth strain: NEB Stable
  Copy number: High Copy
Gene/Insert
  Gene/Insert name: KNL1-rvsf_aaaa-dCas9 (alt name: KNL1(Mut)-dCas9)
  Species: H. sapiens (human)
  Mutation: KNL1 RVSF58-61AAAA; Cas9 D10A, H840A
  Promoter: CMV, TetO2
  Tag / fusion protein: HA, 2xNLS (C terminal on insert)
  Cloning method: Gateway Cloning
Terms and licenses: Academic/Nonprofit Terms; Industry Terms: Not Available to Industry
How to cite: pHAGE-KNL1-rvsf_aaaa-dCas9 was a gift from Teresa Davoli (Addgene plasmid # 248567 ; http://n2t.net/addgene:248567 ; RRID:Addgene_248567)
